>Addgene plasmid #211300 | pBiT3.1-C_PLAA:9-307 | addgene full sequence | sequence record 423448 | Addgene NGS Result
AAGACGCGTTAATTAAGACGTCGGCAGTGAAAAAAATGCTTTATTTGTGAAATTTGTGATGCTATTGCTT
TATTTGTAACCATTATAAGCTGCAATAAACAAGTTAACAACAACAATTGCATTCATTTTATGTTTCAGGT
TCAGGGGGAGGTGTGGGAGGTTTTTTAAAGCAAGTAAAACCTCTACAAATGTGGTATGGCTGATTATGAT
CCGCGGCCGCAATACGTCGACGTTATCAGCTGACTTCGTACGAGAGCCTAGGATTATGGCGCGCCACTAG
TTATTAATAGTAATCAATTACGGGGTCATTAGTTCATAGCCCATATATGGAGTTCCGCGTTACATAACTT
ACGGTAAATGGCCCGCCTGGCTGACCGCCCAACGACCCCCGCCCATTGACGTCAATAATGACGTATGTTC
CCATAGTAACGCCAATAGGGACTTTCCATTGACGTCAATGGGTGGAGTATTTACGGTAAACTGCCCACTT
GGCAGTACATCAAGTGTATCATATGCCAAGTCCGCCCCCTATTGACGTCAATGACGGTAAATGGCCCGCC
TGGCATTATGCCCAGTACATGACCTTACGGGACTTTCCTACTTGGCAGTACATCTACGTATTAGTCATCG
CTATTACCATGGTGATGCGGTTTTGGCAGTACACCAATGGGCGTGGATAGCGGTTTGACTCACGGGGATT
TCCAAGTCTCCACCCCATTGACGTCAATGGGAGTTTGTTTTGGCACCAAAATCAACGGGACTTTCCAAAA
TGTCGTAATAACCCCGCCCCGTTGACGCAAATGGGCGGTAGGCGTGTACGGTGGGAGGTCTATATAAGCA
GAGCTGGTTTAGTGAACCGTCAGATCACTAGAATCTTTATTGCGGTAGTTTATCACAGTTAAATTGCTAA
CGCAGTCAGTGCTTCTGACACAACAGTCTCGAACTTAAGCTGCAGAAGTTGGTCGTGAGGCACTGGGCAG
GTAAGTATCAAGGTTACAAGACAGGTTTAAGGAGACCAATAGAAACTGGGCTTGTCGAGACAGAGAAGAC
TCTTGCGTTTCTGATAGGCACCTATTGGTCTTACTGACATCCACTTTGCCTTTCTCTCCACAGGTGTCCA
CTCCCAGTTCAATTACAGCTCTTAAGGCTAGAGTATTAATACGACTCACTATAGGGGCGATCGCAACAAG
CTTCGGGAAGATCTGGAGCTAGCGGCGGGGGATCCGGTGGGAATTCGACACCATGCGGCTGAGCTGCTCG
CTCCGGGGCCACGAGCTGGACGTACGGGGCCTGGTGTGCTGCGCCTATCCGCCGGGAGCCTTTGTGTCCG
TGTCCCGAGACCGCACCACCCGCCTCTGGGCCCCAGACAGTCCAAACAGGAGCTTTACAGAAATGCACTG
TATGAGTGGCCATTCCAATTTTGTATCTTGTGTATGCATCATACCCTCAAGTGACATCTACCCTCATGGC
CTAATTGCCACCGGTGGAAATGACCACAATATATGCATTTTCTCACTGGACAGTCCAATGCCACTTTATA
TTCTAAAAGGCCACAAAAATACTGTTTGTAGTCTATCATCTGGAAAATTTGGGACATTACTTAGTGGTTC
ATGGGACACCACTGCTAAAGTCTGGCTGAATGACAAGTGCATGATGACCTTGCAGGGTCATACAGCTGCA
GTGTGGGCGGTAAAGATCTTACCTGAACAGGGCTTAATGTTGACTGGATCAGCAGACAAGACTGTTAAAC
TGTGGAAGGCTGGAAGATGTGAGAGGACTTTTTCAGGGCATGAAGACTGTGTAAGAGGTTTGGCAATTTT
GAGTGAAACAGAATTTCTTTCCTGTGCAAATGATGCTAGTATTAGAAGGTGGCAAATCACTGGCGAGTGT
CTTGAAGTATATTATGGACATACAAATTATATTTATAGCATATCCGTTTTTCCAAATTGTAGAGACTTTG
TGACAACAGCAGAGGACAGATCTCTGAGAATCTGGAAACATGGGGAATGTGCTCAAACTATCCGACTTCC
AGCTCAGTCTATATGGTGCTGCTGTGTGCTCGACAATGGTGACATTGTGGTTGGTGCGAGTGATGGCATT
ATTAGAGTGTTTACAGAATCAGAAGATCGAACAGCAAGTGCTGGCTCGAGCGGTGGGAGCTCCGGTGTGA
GCGGCTGGCGGCTGTTCAAGAAGATTAGCTAAGTTTAAACGGCCGCGACTCTAGACTGCAGGCATGCAAG
CTGATTTGGCTGCTGCCACCGCTGAGCAAGGCCGCTTCGAGCAGACATGATAAGATACATTGATGAGTTT
GGACAAACCACAACTAGAATGCAGTGAAAAAAATGCTTTATTTGTGAAATTTGTGATGCTATTGCTTTAT
TTGTAACCATTATAAGCTGCAATAAACAAGTTAACAACAACAATTGCATTCATTTTATGTTTCAGGTTCA
GGGGGAGATGTGGGAGGTTTTTTTAAGCAAGTAAAACCTCTACAAATGTGGTAAAATCTTAATTAAGACT
TCTAATATAACTTCGTATAGCATACATTATACGAAGTTATGGTTCCACTGTTGACAATTAATCATCGGCA
TAGTATATCGGCATAGTATAATACGACAAGGTGAGGAACTAAACCCAGGAGGCAGATCATGATTGAACAA
GATGGATTGCACGCAGGTTCTCCGGCCGCTTGGGTGGAGAGGCTATTCGGCTATGACTGGGCACAACAGA
CAATCGGCTGCTCTGATGCCGCCGTGTTCCGGCTGTCAGCGCAGGGGCGCCCGGTTCTTTTTGTCAAGAC
CGACCTGTCCGGTGCCCTGAATGAACTGCAGGACGAGGCAGCGCGGCTATCGTGGCTGGCCACGACGGGC
GTTCCTTGCGCAGCTGTGCTCGACGTTGTCACTGAAGCGGGAAGGGACTGGCTGCTATTGGGCGAAGTGC
CGGGGCAGGATCTCCTGTCATCTCACCTTGCTCCTGCCGAGAAAGTATCCATCATGGCTGATGCAATGCG
GCGGCTGCATACGCTTGATCCGGCTACCTGCCCATTCGACCACCAAGCGAAACATCGCATCGAGCGAGCA
CGTACTCGGATGGAAGCCGGTCTTGTCGATCAGGATGATCTGGACGAAGAGCATCAGGGGCTCGCGCCAG
CCGAACTGTTCGCCAGGCTCAAGGCGCGCATGCCCGACGGCGAGGATCTCGTCGTGACCCATGGCGATGC
CTGCTTGCCGAATATCATGGTGGAAAATGGCCGCTTTTCTGGATTCATCGACTGTGGCCGGCTGGGTGTG
GCGGACCGCTATCAGGACATAGCGTTGGCTACCCGTGATATTGCTGAAGAGCTTGGCGGCGAATGGGCTG
ACCGCTTCCTCGTGCTTTACGGTATCGCCGCTCCCGATTCGCAGCGCATCGCCTTCTATCGCCTTCTTGA
CGAGTTCTTCTGATTCGAAATGACCGACCAAGCGACGCCCAACCGGTATCAGCTCACTCAAAGGCGGTAA
TACGGTTATCCACAGAATCAGGGGATAACGCAGGAAAGAACATGTGAGCAAAAGGCCAGCAAAAGGCCAG
GAACCGTAAAAAGGCCGCGTTGCTGGCGTTTTTCCATAGGCTCCGCCCCCCTGACGAGCATCACAAAAAT
CGACGCTCAAGTCAGAGGTGGCGAAACCCGACAGGACTATAAAGATACCAGGCGTTTCCCCCTGGAAGCT
CCCTCGTGCGCTCTCCTGTTCCGACCCTGCCGCTTACCGGATACCTGTCCGCCTTTCTCCCTTCGGGAAG
CGTGGCGCTTTCTCATAGCTCACGCTGTAGGTATCTCAGTTCGGTGTAGGTCGTTCGCTCCAAGCTGGGC
TGTGTGCACGAACCCCCCGTTCAGCCCGACCGCTGCGCCTTATCCGGTAACTATCGTCTTGAGTCCAACC
CGGTAAGACACGACTTATCGCCACTGGCAGCAGCCACTGGTAACAGGATTAGCAGAGCGAGGTATGTAGG
CGGTGCTACAGAGTTCTTGAAGTGGTGGCCTAACTACGGCTACACTAGAAGGACAGTATTTGGTATCTGC
GCTCTGCTGAAGCCAGTTACCTTCGGAAAAAGAGTTGGTAGCTCTTGATCCGGCAAACAAACCACCGCTG
GTAGCGGTGGTTTTTTTGTTTGCAAGCAGCAGATTACGCGCAGAAAAAAAGGATTTCAAGAAGATCCTTT
GATCTTTTCTACGGGGTCTGACGCTCAGTGGAACGAAAACTCACGTTAAGGGATTTTGGTCATGAGATTA
TCAAAAAGGATCTTCACCTAGATCCTTTTATAGTCCGGAATCGTCACACAAAAAACCAACACACAGATGT
AATGAAAATAAAGATATTTTATTGCGGCCATCGTGATGGCTAGAGTTTAGCCCTCCCACACATAACCAGA
GGGCAGCAATTCACGAATCCCAACTGCCGTCGGCTGTCCATCACTGTCCTTCACTATGGCTTTGATCCCA
GGATGCAGATCGAGAAGCACCTGTCGGCACCGTCCGCAGGGGCTCAAGATGCCCCTGTTCTCATTTCCGA
TCGCGACGATACAAGTCAGGTTGCCAGCTGCCGCAGCAGCAGCAGTGCCCAGCACCACGAGTTCTGCACA
AGGTCCCCCAGTAAAATGATATACATTGACACCAGTGAAGATGCGGCCGTCGCTAGAGAGAGCTGCGCTG
GCGACGCTGTAGTCTTCAGAGATGGGGATGCTGTTGATTGTAGCCGTTGCTCTTTCAATGAGGGTGGATT
CTTCTTGAGACAAAGGCTTGGCCATGGTGGCGCTAGTGTCAGAAGAATCGAGCTTTTTGCAAAAGCCTAG
GCCTCCAAAAAAGCCTCCTCACTACTTCTGGAATAGCTCAGAGGCCGAGGCGGCCTCGGCCTCTGCATAA
ATAAAAAAAATTAGTCAGCCATGGGGCGGAGAATGGGCGGAACTGGGCGGAGTTAGGGGCGGGATGGGCG
GAGTTAGGGGCGGGACTATGGTTGCTGACTAATTGAGATGCATGCTTTGCATACTTCTGCCTGCTGGGGA
GCCTGGGGACTTTCCACACCTGGTTGCTGACTAATTGAGATGCATGCTTTGCATACTTCTGCCTGCTGGG
GAGCCTGGGGACTTTCCACACCCTAACTGACACACATTCCACAGCTGGTTCTTTCCGCCTCAGAAGGTAC
CTAACCAAGTTCCTCTTTCAGAGGTTATTTCAGGCCATGGTGCTGCGC
Features (pLannotate 1.2.2; 17 found; start..end, strand, type, name):
     24..105     -  polyA_signal   SV40 poly(A) signal: SV40 polyadenylation signal
    128..211     -  CDS            large T antigen (fragment): large T antigen from SV40 (simian virus 40)
    276..641     +  enhancer       CMV enhancer: human cytomegalovirus immediate early enhancer
    643..842     +  promoter       CMV promoter: human cytomegalovirus (CMV) immediate early promoter
    981..1113    +  intron         chimeric intron: chimera between introns from human β-globin and immunoglobulin heavy chain genes
   1157..1175    +  promoter       T7 promoter: promoter for bacteriophage T7 RNA polymerase
   1246..2142    +  CDS            PLAA (fragment): PLAP_HUMAN - Also known as PLAP. Experimental evidence at protein level: Swiss-Prot protein existence level 1. Plays a role in protein ubiquitination, sorting and degradation through its association with VCP (PubMed:27753622). Involved in ubiquitin-mediated membrane proteins trafficking to late endosomes in an ESCRT-dependent manner, and hence plays a role in synaptic vesicle recycling (By similarity). May play a role in macroautophagy, regulating for instance the clearance of damaged lysosomes (PubMed:27753622). Plays a role in cerebellar Purkinje cell development (By similarity). Positively
   2238..2265    +  CDS            SET1 (fragment): solubility-enhancement tag derived from T7 phage gene 10B
   2291..2412    -  polyA_signal   SV40 poly(A) signal: SV40 polyadenylation signal
   2435..2503    -  CDS            large T antigen (fragment): large T antigen from SV40 (simian virus 40)
   2527..2560    +  protein_bind   loxP: Cre-mediated recombination occurs in the 8-bp core sequence (GCATACAT). Cre recombinase
   2570..2617    +  promoter       EM7 promoter: synthetic bacterial promoter&nbsp
   2649..3440    +  CDS            neo: KKA2_KLEPN - Also known as kan, nptII. Experimental evidence at protein level: Swiss-Prot protein existence level 1. Resistance to kanamycin, neomycin, paromomycin, ribostamycin, butirosin and gentamicin B. From Klebsiella pneumoniae.
   3601..4189    -  rep_origin     ori: high-copy-number ColE1/pMB1/pBR322/pUC origin of replication
   4315..4363    -  polyA_signal   poly(A) signal: synthetic polyadenylation signal
   4387..4785    -  CDS            BSD: blasticidin S deaminase; Aspergillus terreus BSD; confers resistance to blasticidin
   4816..5173    -  promoter       SV40 promoter: SV40 enhancer and early promoter
