[The description below was written by a language model from this plasmid's Addgene catalogue record and pLannotate feature annotations shown in this document.]
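Description:
pBiT3.1-C_PLAA:9-307 is a 5,228 bp mammalian expression plasmid built on Promega's pBiT3.1-C backbone. It carries an 897 bp fragment of human PLAA (phospholipase A2 activating protein, also known as DOA1/PLAP) encoding wild-type residues R9 to A307. The fragment was derived from a Mammalian Gene Collection clone and inserted by ligation-independent cloning between EcoRI and XhoI sites that remain intact. Expression is driven by the CMV immediate-early enhancer and promoter, followed by a chimeric β-globin/immunoglobulin intron that promotes efficient mRNA processing. A T7 promoter sits just upstream of the insert and serves as a sequencing primer site. The open reading frame continues through a flexible Gly/Ser linker into a C-terminal HiBiT tag, the small NanoLuc-derived peptide that complements LgBiT to produce luminescence, and the transcript ends at an SV40 polyadenylation signal.

The plasmid replicates in E. coli from a high-copy ColE1/pUC-type origin. Kanamycin selection comes from a neo (nptII) gene under the bacterial EM7 promoter, preceded by a single loxP site. The catalogue lists neomycin/G418 as the mammalian selectable marker. However, the feature table shows neo behind only a bacterial promoter, and it also annotates a blasticidin S deaminase cassette with an SV40 early promoter and a synthetic poly(A) signal. This suggests blasticidin may be the functional mammalian marker, although the record does not resolve the discrepancy. A short "SET1" annotation downstream of the insert and the large T antigen fragments next to the SV40 poly(A) signals look like incidental annotation matches.

The associated publication evaluates the ligandability of WD40 repeat proteins. In that context, the plasmid likely supplies HiBiT-tagged PLAA for luminescence-based detection or quantification in cells, though the record does not name the specific assay.
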