Addgene plasmid #211300: pBiT3.1-C_PLAA:9-307
Purpose: Mammalian expression of human PLAA fragment R9 to A307. C-terminal HiBiT tag.
Depositing lab: Cheryl Arrowsmith. Depositing organization: University of Toronto. Publication: A Target Class Ligandability Evaluation of WD40 Repeat-Containing Proteins. Ackloo S, Li F, Szewczyk M, Seitova A, Loppnau P, Zeng H, Xu J, Ahmad S, Arnautova YA, Baghaie AJ, Beldar S, Bolotokova A, Centrella PA, Chau I, Clark MA, Cuozzo JW, Dehghani-Tafti S, Disch JS, Dong A, Dumas A, Feng JA, Ghiabi P, Gibson E, Gilmer J, Goldman B, Green SR, Guie MA, Guilinger JP, Harms N, Herasymenko O, Houliston S, Hutchinson A, Kearnes S, Keefe AD, Kimani SW, Kramer T, Kutera M, Kwak HA, Lento C, Li Y, Liu J, Loup J, Machado RAC, Mulhern CJ, Perveen S, Righetto GL, Riley P, Shrestha S, Sigel EA, Silva M, Sintchak MD, Slakman BL, Taylor RD, Thompson J, Torng W, Underkoffler C, von Rechenberg M, Walsh RT, Watson I, Wilson DJ, Wolf E, Yadav M, Yazdi AK, Zhang J, Zhang Y, Santhakumar V, Edwards AM, Barsyte-Lovejoy D, Schapira M, Brown PJ, Halabelian L, Arrowsmith CH. J Med Chem. 2025 Jan 23;68(2):1092-1112. doi: 10.1021/acs.jmedchem.4c02010. Epub 2024 Nov 4. PubMed 39495097.
Backbone
  Vector backbone: pBiT3.1-C
  Backbone manufacturer: Promega
  Vector type: Mammalian Expression
  Selectable markers: Neomycin (select with G418)
Growth in bacteria
  Bacterial resistance: Kanamycin, 50 μg/mL
  Growth temperature: 37°C
  Growth strain: DH5alpha
  Copy number: High Copy
Gene/Insert
  Gene/Insert name: PLAA:R9-A307
  Species: H. sapiens (human)
  Insert size (bp): 897
  Mutation: wild type
  Entrez Gene: PLAA (a.k.a. DOA1, NDMSBA, PLA2P, PLAP)
  Promoter: CMV
  Tag / fusion protein: GSSGGSSGVSGWRLFKKIS (C terminal on insert)
  Cloning method: Ligation Independent Cloning
  Sequencing primers: 5′ T7; 3′ TTGCTCAGCGGTGGCAGCAG
Resource information
  A portion of this plasmid was derived from a plasmid made by: Mammalian Gene Collection (BC032551)
Terms and licenses: Academic/Nonprofit Terms; Industry Terms: Not Available to Industry
Depositor comments: 5' Cloning Site: EcoR1 (not destroyed), 3' Cloning Site: Xho1 (not destroyed).
How to cite: pBiT3.1-C_PLAA:9-307 was a gift from Cheryl Arrowsmith (Addgene plasmid # 211300 ; http://n2t.net/addgene:211300 ; RRID:Addgene_211300)
