>Addgene plasmid #211300 | pBiT3.1-C_PLAA:9-307 | depositor partial sequence | sequence record 412078 | Insert sequence
ATGCGGCTGAGCTGCTCGCTCCGGGGCCACGAGCTGGACGTACGGGGCCTGGTGTGCTGCGCCTATCCGC
CGGGAGCCTTTGTGTCCGTGTCCCGAGACCGCACCACCCGCCTCTGGGCCCCAGACAGTCCAAACAGGAG
CTTTACAGAAATGCACTGTATGAGTGGCCATTCCAATTTTGTATCTTGTGTATGCATCATACCCTCAAGT
GACATCTACCCTCATGGCCTAATTGCCACCGGTGGAAATGACCACAATATATGCATTTTCTCACTGGACA
GTCCAATGCCACTTTATATTCTAAAAGGCCACAAAAATACTGTTTGTAGTCTATCATCTGGAAAATTTGG
GACATTACTTAGTGGTTCATGGGACACCACTGCTAAAGTCTGGCTGAATGACAAGTGCATGATGACCTTG
CAGGGTCATACAGCTGCAGTGTGGGCGGTAAAGATCTTACCTGAACAGGGCTTAATGTTGACTGGATCAG
CAGACAAGACTGTTAAACTGTGGAAGGCTGGAAGATGTGAGAGGACTTTTTCAGGGCATGAAGACTGTGT
AAGAGGTTTGGCAATTTTGAGTGAAACAGAATTTCTTTCCTGTGCAAATGATGCTAGTATTAGAAGGTGG
CAAATCACTGGCGAGTGTCTTGAAGTATATTATGGACATACAAATTATATTTATAGCATATCCGTTTTTC
CAAATTGTAGAGACTTTGTGACAACAGCAGAGGACAGATCTCTGAGAATCTGGAAACATGGGGAATGTGC
TCAAACTATCCGACTTCCAGCTCAGTCTATATGGTGCTGCTGTGTGCTCGACAATGGTGACATTGTGGTT
GGTGCGAGTGATGGCATTATTAGAGTGTTTACAGAATCAGAAGATCGAACAGCAAGTGCT
